Addgene plasmid #154876: pLVX-Puro-hGSDME
Purpose: Expresses hGSDME in mammalian cells
Depositing lab: Judy Lieberman. Depositing organization: Boston Children's Hospital. Publication: Gasdermin E suppresses tumour growth by activating anti-tumour immunity. Zhang Z, Zhang Y, Xia S, Kong Q, Li S, Liu X, Junqueira C, Meza-Sosa KF, Mok TMY, Ansara J, Sengupta S, Yao Y, Wu H, Lieberman J. Nature. 2020 Mar;579(7799):415-420. doi: 10.1038/s41586-020-2071-9. Epub 2020 Mar 11. PubMed 32188940.
Backbone
  Vector backbone: pLVX-Puro
  Backbone manufacturer: Clontech
  Backbone size w/o insert (bp): 8102
  Total vector size (bp): 9552
  Modifications to backbone: none
  Vector type: Lentiviral
  Selectable markers: Puromycin
Growth in bacteria
  Bacterial resistance: Ampicillin, 100 μg/mL
  Growth temperature: 37°C
  Growth strain: NEB Stable
  Copy number: Unknown
Gene/Insert
  Gene/Insert name: GSDME (alt name: DNFA5)
  Species: H. sapiens (human)
  Insert size (bp): 1491
  GenBank ID: NM_001127453
  Entrez Gene: GSDME (a.k.a. DFNA5, ICERE-1)
  Promoter: CMV
  Cloning method: Gibson Cloning
  Sequencing primers: 5′ agcgctaccggactcagatctcgagATGTTTGCCAAAGCAACCAGGAAT; 3′ TGCTTTAGGCAGAGAACATTCATGAggatcccgcgactctagataattc
Terms and licenses: Academic/Nonprofit Terms; Industry Terms: Not Available to Industry
How to cite: pLVX-Puro-hGSDME was a gift from Judy Lieberman (Addgene plasmid # 154876 ; http://n2t.net/addgene:154876 ; RRID:Addgene_154876)
