[The description below was written by a language model from this plasmid's Addgene catalogue record and pLannotate feature annotations shown in this document.]
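Description:
pLVX-Puro-hGSDME is an HIV-1-based lentiviral expression plasmid built on the unmodified commercial pLVX-Puro backbone, carrying the human gasdermin E coding sequence (GSDME, also known as DFNA5) for expression in mammalian cells. It is propagated in E. coli through a high-copy ColE1/pUC-type origin and an ampicillin resistance gene (β-lactamase under its own promoter). The catalogue lists a recombination-reducing bacterial strain, which is common practice for plasmids with repeated LTRs. The catalogue gives a total size of about 9.55 kb, while the sequenced record behind the feature table is 9,505 nt, a small discrepancy the record does not explain.

Between the two annotated HIV-1 LTRs lie the elements needed to package and deliver the vector genome: the Ψ packaging signal with an adjoining gag fragment, the Rev response element for Rev-dependent nuclear export of the full-length RNA, and the cPPT/CTS, which aids nuclear import and transduction efficiency. The payload follows, with the CMV immediate early enhancer and promoter driving the roughly 1.5 kb GSDME open reading frame, inserted by Gibson assembly at the multiple cloning site. No epitope tag or reporter is annotated. A separate mouse PGK promoter drives puromycin N-acetyltransferase, so transduced cells can be selected with puromycin, and a WPRE downstream of both cassettes enhances transcript stability and expression. The nef fragments annotated next to each LTR are residual viral sequence rather than functional genes.

The plasmid is suited to producing lentiviral particles for making stable GSDME-expressing cell lines. The associated publication concerns gasdermin E's role in suppressing tumour growth through anti-tumour immunity.
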