Features (pLannotate 1.2.2; 24 found; start..end, strand, type, name):
    377..634     +  LTR            5' LTR (truncated): truncated 5' long terminal repeat (LTR) from HIV-1
    681..806     +  misc_feature   HIV-1 Ψ: packaging signal of human immunodeficiency virus type 1
    790..1128    +  CDS            HIV-1 gag (fragment): gag protein from human immunodeficiency virus 1; gag
   1303..1536    +  misc_feature   RRE: The Rev response element (RRE) of HIV-1 allows for Rev-dependent mRNA export from the nucleus to the cytoplasm.
   1913..2013    +  CDS            Rev (fragment): human immunodeficiency virus 1 (HIV-1) Rev protein; rev; enhances nuclear export of unspliced and incompletely spliced viral mRNAs
   2028..2143    +  misc_feature   cPPT/CTS: central polypurine tract and central termination sequence of HIV-1 (lacking the first T)
   2201..2504    +  enhancer       CMV enhancer: human cytomegalovirus immediate early enhancer
   2505..2708    +  promoter       CMV promoter: human cytomegalovirus (CMV) immediate early promoter
   2793..2820    +  misc_feature   MCS (fragment): multiple cloning site
   2821..4308    +  CDS            GSDME (sequence partly withheld): GSDME_HUMAN - Also known as DFNA5 From Homo sapiens (Human).
   4340..4839    +  promoter       PGK promoter: mouse phosphoglycerate kinase 1 promoter
   4860..5459    +  CDS            PuroR: puromycin N-acetyltransferase; pac from Streptomyces alboniger; confers resistance to puromycin
   5473..6061    +  misc_feature   WPRE: woodchuck hepatitis virus posttranscriptional regulatory element
   6078..6596    +  CDS            nef (fragment): NEF_HV1BR - Experimental evidence at protein level: Swiss-Prot protein existence level 1. Extracellular Nef protein targets CD4(+) T-lymphocytes for apoptosis by interacting with CXCR4 surface receptors (PubMed:14990729). From Human immunodeficiency virus type 1 group M subtype B (isolate BRU/LAI) (HIV-1).
   6644..6901    +  LTR            5' LTR (truncated): truncated 5' long terminal repeat (LTR) from HIV-1
   7054..7070    -  protein_bind   lac operator: The lac repressor binds to the lac operator to inhibit transcription in E. coli. This inhibition can be relieved by adding lactose or isopropyl-β-D-thiogalactopyranoside (IPTG). lac repressor encoded by lacI
   7078..7108    -  promoter       lac promoter: promoter for the E. coli lac operon
   7123..7144    -  protein_bind   CAP binding site: CAP binding activates transcription in the presence of cAMP. E. coli catabolite activator protein
   7157..7249    -  CDS            lacI (fragment): lac repressor; lacI; The lac repressor binds to the lac operator to inhibit transcription in E. coli. This inhibition can be relieved by adding lactose or isopropyl-β-D-thiogalactopyranoside (IPTG).
   7432..8020    -  rep_origin     ori: high-copy-number ColE1/pMB1/pBR322/pUC origin of replication
   8191..9051    -  CDS            AmpR: β-lactamase; bla; confers resistance to ampicillin, carbenicillin, and related antibiotics
   9052..9156    -  promoter       AmpR promoter: bla
   9204..9338    +  polyA_signal   SV40 poly(A) signal: SV40 polyadenylation signal
   9505..329     +  CDS            nef (fragment) (across the origin): NEF_HV1BR - Experimental evidence at protein level: Swiss-Prot protein existence level 1. Extracellular Nef protein targets CD4(+) T-lymphocytes for apoptosis by interacting with CXCR4 surface receptors (PubMed:14990729). From Human immunodeficiency virus type 1 group M subtype B (isolate BRU/LAI) (HIV-1).
>Addgene plasmid #154876 | pLVX-Puro-hGSDME | addgene full sequence | sequence record 306835 | Addgene NGS Result
TGGAAGGGCTAATTCACTCCCAAAGAAGACAAGATATCCTTGATCTGTGGATCTACCACACACAAGGCTA
CTTCCCTGATTAGCAGAACTACACACCAGGGCCAGGGGTCAGATATCCACTGACCTTTGGATGGTGCTAC
AAGCTAGTACCAGTTGAGCCAGATAAGGTAGAAGAGGCCAATAAAGGAGAGAACACCAGCTTGTTACACC
CTGTGAGCCTGCATGGGATGGATGACCCGGAGAGAGAAGTGTTAGAGTGGAGGTTTGACAGCCGCCTAGC
ATTTCATCACGTGGCCCGAGAGCTGCATCCGGAGTACTTCAAGAACTGCTGATATCGAGCTTGCTACAAG
GGACTTTCCGCTGGGGACTTTCCAGGGAGGCGTGGCCTGGGCGGGACTGGGGAGTGGCGAGCCCTCAGAT
CCTGCATATAAGCAGCTGCTTTTTGCCTGTACTGGGTCTCTCTGGTTAGACCAGATCTGAGCCTGGGAGC
TCTCTGGCTAACTAGGGAACCCACTGCTTAAGCCTCAATAAAGCTTGCCTTGAGTGCTTCAAGTAGTGTG
TGCCCGTCTGTTGTGTGACTCTGGTAACTAGAGATCCCTCAGACCCTTTTAGTCAGTGTGGAAAATCTCT
AGCAGTGGCGCCCGAACAGGGACTTGAAAGCGAAAGGGAAACCAGAGGAGCTCTCTCGACGCAGGACTCG
GCTTGCTGAAGCGCGCACGGCAAGAGGCGAGGGGCGGCGACTGGTGAGTACGCCAAAAATTTTGACTAGC
GGAGGCTAGAAGGAGAGAGATGGGTGCGAGAGCGTCAGTATTAAGCGGGGGAGAATTAGATCGCGATGGG
AAAAAATTCGGTTAAGGCCAGGGGGAAAGAAAAAATATAAATTAAAACATATAGTATGGGCAAGCAGGGA
GCTAGAACGATTCGCAGTTAATCCTGGCCTGTTAGAAACATCAGAAGGCTGTAGACAAATACTGGGACAG
CTACAACCATCCCTTCAGACAGGATCAGAAGAACTTAGATCATTATATAATACAGTAGCAACCCTCTATT
GTGTGCATCAAAGGATAGAGATAAAAGACACCAAGGAAGCTTTAGACAAGATAGAGGAAGAGCAAAACAA
AAGTAAGACCACCGCACAGCAAGCGGCCGGCCGCTGATCTTCAGACCTGGAGGAGGAGATATGAGGGACA
ATTGGAGAAGTGAATTATATAAATATAAAGTAGTAAAAATTGAACCATTAGGAGTAGCACCCACCAAGGC
AAAGAGAAGAGTGGTGCAGAGAGAAAAAAGAGCAGTGGGAATAGGAGCTTTGTTCCTTGGGTTCTTGGGA
GCAGCAGGAAGCACTATGGGCGCAGCGTCAATGACGCTGACGGTACAGGCCAGACAATTATTGTCTGGTA
TAGTGCAGCAGCAGAACAATTTGCTGAGGGCTATTGAGGCGCAACAGCATCTGTTGCAACTCACAGTCTG
GGGCATCAAGCAGCTCCAGGCAAGAATCCTGGCTGTGGAAAGATACCTAAAGGATCAACAGCTCCTGGGG
ATTTGGGGTTGCTCTGGAAAACTCATTTGCACCACTGCTGTGCCTTGGAATGCTAGTTGGAGTAATAAAT
CTCTGGAACAGATTTGGAATCACACGACCTGGATGGAGTGGGACAGAGAAATTAACAATTACACAAGCTT
AATACACTCCTTAATTGAAGAATCGCAAAACCAGCAAGAAAAGAATGAACAAGAATTATTGGAATTAGAT
AAATGGGCAAGTTTGTGGAATTGGTTTAACATAACAAATTGGCTGTGGTATATAAAATTATTCATAATGA
TAGTAGGAGGCTTGGTAGGTTTAAGAATAGTTTTTGCTGTACTTTCTATAGTGAATAGAGTTAGGCAGGG
ATATTCACCATTATCGTTTCAGACCCACCTCCCAACCCCGAGGGGACCCGACAGGCCCGAAGGAATAGAA
GAAGAAGGTGGAGAGAGAGACAGAGACAGATCCATTCGATTAGTGAACGGATCTCGACGGTATCGCCTTT
AAAAGAAAAGGGGGGATTGGGGGGTACAGTGCAGGGGAAAGAATAGTAGACATAATAGCAACAGACATAC
AAACTAAAGAATTACAAAAACAAATTACAAAAATTCAAAATTTTCGGGTTTATTACAGGGACAGCAGAGA
TCCAGTTTATCGATAAGCTTGGGAGTTCCGCGTTACATAACTTACGGTAAATGGCCCGCCTGGCTGACCG
CCCAACGACCCCCGCCCATTGACGTCAATAATGACGTATGTTCCCATAGTAACGCCAATAGGGACTTTCC
ATTGACGTCAATGGGTGGAGTATTTACGGTAAACTGCCCACTTGGCAGTACATCAAGTGTATCATATGCC
AAGTACGCCCCCTATTGACGTCAATGACGGTAAATGGCCCGCCTGGCATTATGCCCAGTACATGACCTTA
TGGGACTTTCCTACTTGGCAGTACATCTACGTATTAGTCATCGCTATTACCATGGTGATGCGGTTTTGGC
AGTACATCAATGGGCGTGGATAGCGGTTTGACTCACGGGGATTTCCAAGTCTCCACCCCATTGACGTCAA
TGGGAGTTTGTTTTGGCACCAAAATCAACGGGACTTTCCAAAATGTCGTAACAACTCCGCCCCATTGACG
CAAATGGGCGGTAGGCGTGTACGGTGGGAGGTCTATATAAGCAGAGCTCGTTTAGTGAACCGTCAGATCG
CCTGGAGACGCCATCCACGCTGTTTTGACCTCCATAGAAGACACCGACTCTACTAGAGGATCGCTAGCGC
TACCGGACTCAGATCTCGAG
[720 nt withheld, positions 2821-3540]
CAAGGTGGCTTCGAGAACAAGAAGAGAATTGACTCTGTCTACCTGGACCCCCTGGTCTTTCGAGAGTTTG
CATTCATAGACATGCCAGATGCTGCGCATGGGATATCTTCCCAGGATGGACCATTAAGTGTTTTAAAGCA
AGCGACCCTGCTCCTGGAGAGGAATTTCCATCCATTTGCGGAGCTGCCTGAGCCACAACAGACAGCTTTG
AGTGACATCTTCCAGGCGGTCCTATTTGATGATGAACTACTCATGGTCCTGGAACCAGTGTGCGATGACC
TGGTCAGCGGCCTCTCGCCCACAGTGGCGGTGCTGGGGGAGCTGAAGCCCCGGCAGCAGCAGGACCTTGT
GGCCTTCCTGCAGCTGGTGGGGTGCAGCTTACAGGGTGGGTGTCCGGGCCCCGAGGATGCAGGCAGCAAG
CAGCTGTTTATGACAGCCTACTTCTTGGTCAGTGCCCTCGCAGAAATGCCAGATAGCGCAGCAGCTCTGC
TGGGCACTTGCTGCAAACTCCAGATCATTCCCACACTGTGCCACTTGCTTCGTGCTCTGTCTGATGATGG
AGTATCTGATCTTGAAGACCCAACCTTGACTCCCCTGAAAGATACAGAAAGGTTTGGGATTGTGCAGCGC
TTGTTTGCCTCAGCTGACATTAGTCTGGAGAGACTGAAGTCATCTGTGAAAGCTGTCATTCTGAAGGACT
CTAAAGTCTTCCCACTGCTTCTTTGTATAACCCTGAATGGACTCTGTGCTTTAGGCAGAGAACATTCATG
AGGATCCCGCGACTCTAGATAATTCTACCGGGTAGGGGAGGCGCTTTTCCCAAGGCAGTCTGGAGCATGC
GCTTTAGCAGCCCCGCTGGGCACTTGGCGCTACACAAGTGGCCTCTGGCCTCGCACACATTCCACATCCA
CCGGTAGGCGCCAACCGGCTCCGTTCTTTGGTGGCCCCTTCGCGCCACCTTCTACTCCTCCCCTAGTCAG
GAAGTTCCCCCCCGCCCCGCAGCTCGCGTCGTGCAGGACGTGACAAATGGAAGTAGCACGTCTCACTAGT
CTCGTGCAGATGGACAGCACCGCTGAGCAATGGAAGCGGGTAGGCCTTTGGGGCAGCGGCCAATAGCAGC
TTTGCTCCTTCGCTTTCTGGGCTCAGAGGCTGGGAAGGGGTGGGTCCGGGGGCGGGCTCAGGGGCGGGCT
CAGGGGCGGGGCGGGCGCCCGAAGGTCCTCCGGAGGCCCGGCATTCTGCACGCTTCAAAAGCGCACGTCT
GCCGCGCTGTTCTCCTCTTCCTCATCTCCGGGCCTTTCGACCTGCAGCCCAAGCTTACCATGACCGAGTA
CAAGCCCACGGTGCGCCTCGCCACCCGCGACGACGTCCCCAGGGCCGTACGCACCCTCGCCGCCGCGTTC
GCCGACTACCCCGCCACGCGCCACACCGTCGATCCGGACCGCCACATCGAGCGGGTCACCGAGCTGCAAG
AACTCTTCCTCACGCGCGTCGGGCTCGACATCGGCAAGGTGTGGGTCGCGGACGACGGCGCCGCGGTGGC
GGTCTGGACCACGCCGGAGAGCGTCGAAGCGGGGGCGGTGTTCGCCGAGATCGGCCCGCGCATGGCCGAG
TTGAGCGGTTCCCGGCTGGCCGCGCAGCAACAGATGGAAGGCCTCCTGGCGCCGCACCGGCCCAAGGAGC
CCGCGTGGTTCCTGGCCACCGTCGGCGTCTCGCCCGACCACCAGGGCAAGGGTCTGGGCAGCGCCGTCGT
GCTCCCCGGAGTGGAGGCGGCCGAGCGCGCCGGGGTGCCCGCCTTCCTGGAGACCTCCGCGCCCCGCAAC
CTCCCCTTCTACGAGCGGCTCGGCTTCACCGTCACCGCCGACGTCGAGGTGCCCGAAGGACCGCGCACCT
GGTGCATGACCCGCAAGCCCGGTGCCTGACCGCGTCTGGAACAATCAACCTCTGGATTACAAAATTTGTG
AAAGATTGACTGGTATTCTTAACTATGTTGCTCCTTTTACGCTATGTGGATACGCTGCTTTAATGCCTTT
GTATCATGCTATTGCTTCCCGTATGGCTTTCATTTTCTCCTCCTTGTATAAATCCTGGTTGCTGTCTCTT
TATGAGGAGTTGTGGCCCGTTGTCAGGCAACGTGGCGTGGTGTGCACTGTGTTTGCTGACGCAACCCCCA
CTGGTTGGGGCATTGCCACCACCTGTCAGCTCCTTTCCGGGACTTTCGCTTTCCCCCTCCCTATTGCCAC
GGCGGAACTCATCGCCGCCTGCCTTGCCCGCTGCTGGACAGGGGCTCGGCTGTTGGGCACTGACAATTCC
GTGGTGTTGTCGGGGAAGCTGACGTCCTTTCCATGGCTGCTCGCCTGTGTTGCCACCTGGATTCTGCGCG
GGACGTCCTTCTGCTACGTCCCTTCGGCCCTCAATCCAGCGGACCTTCCTTCCCGCGGCCTGCTGCCGGC
TCTGCGGCCTCTTCCGCGTCTTCGCCTTCGCCCTCAGACGAGTCGGATCTCCCTTTGGGCCGCCTCCCCG
CCTGGAATTAATTCTGCAGTCGAGACCTAGAAAAACATGGAGCAATCACAAGTAGCAATACAGCAGCTAC
CAATGCTGATTGTGCCTGGCTAGAAGCACAAGAGGAGGAGGAGGTGGGTTTTCCAGTCACACCTCAGGTA
CCTTTAAGACCAATGACTTACAAGGCAGCTGTAGATCTTAGCCACTTTTTAAAAGAAAAGAGGGGACTGG
AAGGGCTAATTCACTCCCAACGAAGACAAGATATCCTTGATCTGTGGATCTACCACACACAAGGCTACTT
CCCTGATTAGCAGAACTACACACCAGGGCCAGGGGTCAGATATCCACTGACCTTTGGATGGTGCTACAAG
CTAGTACCAGTTGAGCCAGATAAGGTAGAAGAGGCCAATAAAGGAGAGAACACCAGCTTGTTACACCCTG
TGAGCCTGCATGGGATGGATGACCCGGAGAGAGAAGTGTTAGAGTGGAGGTTTGACAGCCGCCTAGCATT
TCATCACGTGGCCCGAGAGCTGCATCCGGAGTACTTCAAGAACTGCTGATATCGAGCTTGCTACAAGGGA
CTTTCCGCTGGGGACTTTCCAGGGAGGCGTGGCCTGGGCGGGACTGGGGAGTGGCGAGCCCTCAGATCCT
GCATATAAGCAGCTGCTTTTTGCCTGTACTGGGTCTCTCTGGTTAGACCAGATCTGAGCCTGGGAGCTCT
CTGGCTAACTAGGGAACCCACTGCTTAAGCCTCAATAAAGCTTGCCTTGAGTGCTTCAAGTAGTGTGTGC
CCGTCTGTTGTGTGACTCTGGTAACTAGAGATCCCTCAGACCCTTTTAGTCAGTGTGGAAAATCTCTAGC
AGTAGTAGTTCATGTCATCTTATTATTCAGTATTTATAACTTGCAAAGAAATGAATATCAGAGAGTGAGA
GGCCTTGACATTGCTAGCGTTTTACCGTCGACCTCTAGCTAGAGCTTGGCGTAATCATGGTCATAGCTGT
TTCCTGTGTGAAATTGTTATCCGCTCACAATTCCACACAACATACGAGCCGGAAGCATAAAGTGTAAAGC
CTGGGGTGCCTAATGAGTGAGCTAACTCACATTAATTGCGTTGCGCTCACTGCCCGCTTTCCAGTCGGGA
AACCTGTCGTGCCAGCTGCATTAATGAATCGGCCAACGCGCGGGGAGAGGCGGTTTGCGTATTGGGCGCT
CTTCCGCTTCCTCGCTCACTGACTCGCTGCGCTCGGTCGTTCGGCTGCGGCGAGCGGTATCAGCTCACTC
AAAGGCGGTAATACGGTTATCCACAGAATCAGGGGATAACGCAGGAAAGAACATGTGAGCAAAAGGCCAG
CAAAAGGCCAGGAACCGTAAAAAGGCCGCGTTGCTGGCGTTTTTCCATAGGCTCCGCCCCCCTGACGAGC
ATCACAAAAATCGACGCTCAAGTCAGAGGTGGCGAAACCCGACAGGACTATAAAGATACCAGGCGTTTCC
CCCTGGAAGCTCCCTCGTGCGCTCTCCTGTTCCGACCCTGCCGCTTACCGGATACCTGTCCGCCTTTCTC
CCTTCGGGAAGCGTGGCGCTTTCTCATAGCTCACGCTGTAGGTATCTCAGTTCGGTGTAGGTCGTTCGCT
CCAAGCTGGGCTGTGTGCACGAACCCCCCGTTCAGCCCGACCGCTGCGCCTTATCCGGTAACTATCGTCT
TGAGTCCAACCCGGTAAGACACGACTTATCGCCACTGGCAGCAGCCACTGGTAACAGGATTAGCAGAGCG
AGGTATGTAGGCGGTGCTACAGAGTTCTTGAAGTGGTGGCCTAACTACGGCTACACTAGAAGAACAGTAT
TTGGTATCTGCGCTCTGCTGAAGCCAGTTACCTTCGGAAAAAGAGTTGGTAGCTCTTGATCCGGCAAACA
AACCACCGCTGGTAGCGGTGGTTTTTTTGTTTGCAAGCAGCAGATTACGCGCAGAAAAAAAGGATCTCAA
GAAGATCCTTTGATCTTTTCTACGGGGTCTGACGCTCAGTGGAACGAAAACTCACGTTAAGGGATTTTGG
TCATGAGATTATCAAAAAGGATCTTCACCTAGATCCTTTTAAATTAAAAATGAAGTTTTAAATCAATCTA
AAGTATATATGAGTAAACTTGGTCTGACAGTTACCAATGCTTAATCAGTGAGGCACCTATCTCAGCGATC
TGTCTATTTCGTTCATCCATAGTTGCCTGACTCCCCGTCGTGTAGATAACTACGATACGGGAGGGCTTAC
CATCTGGCCCCAGTGCTGCAATGATACCGCGAGACCCACGCTCACCGGCTCCAGATTTATCAGCAATAAA
CCAGCCAGCCGGAAGGGCCGAGCGCAGAAGTGGTCCTGCAACTTTATCCGCCTCCATCCAGTCTATTAAT
TGTTGCCGGGAAGCTAGAGTAAGTAGTTCGCCAGTTAATAGTTTGCGCAACGTTGTTGCCATTGCTACAG
GCATCGTGGTGTCACGCTCGTCGTTTGGTATGGCTTCATTCAGCTCCGGTTCCCAACGATCAAGGCGAGT
TACATGATCCCCCATGTTGTGCAAAAAAGCGGTTAGCTCCTTCGGTCCTCCGATCGTTGTCAGAAGTAAG
TTGGCCGCAGTGTTATCACTCATGGTTATGGCAGCACTGCATAATTCTCTTACTGTCATGCCATCCGTAA
GATGCTTTTCTGTGACTGGTGAGTACTCAACCAAGTCATTCTGAGAATAGTGTATGCGGCGACCGAGTTG
CTCTTGCCCGGCGTCAATACGGGATAATACCGCGCCACATAGCAGAACTTTAAAAGTGCTCATCATTGGA
AAACGTTCTTCGGGGCGAAAACTCTCAAGGATCTTACCGCTGTTGAGATCCAGTTCGATGTAACCCACTC
GTGCACCCAACTGATCTTCAGCATCTTTTACTTTCACCAGCGTTTCTGGGTGAGCAAAAACAGGAAGGCA
AAATGCCGCAAAAAAGGGAATAAGGGCGACACGGAAATGTTGAATACTCATACTCTTCCTTTTTCAATAT
TATTGAAGCATTTATCAGGGTTATTGTCTCATGAGCGGATACATATTTGAATGTATTTAGAAAAATAAAC
AAATAGGGGTTCCGCGCACATTTCCCCGAAAAGTGCCACCTGACGTCGACGGATCGGGAGATCAACTTGT
TTATTGCAGCTTATAATGGTTACAAATAAAGCAATAGCATCACAAATTTCACAAATAAAGCATTTTTTTC
ACTGCATTCTAGTTGTGGTTTGTCCAAACTCATCAATGTATCTTATCATGTCTGGATCAACTGGATAACT
CAAGCTAACCAAAATCATCCCAAACTTCCCACCCCATACCCTATTACCACTGCCAATTACCTGTGGTTTC
ATTTACTCTAAACCTGTGATTCCTCTGAATTATTTTCATTTTAAAGAAATTGTATTTGTTAAATATGTAC
TACAAACTTAGTAGT
